>Addgene plasmid #222980 | pBEL3006 | addgene full sequence | sequence record 441450 | Addgene NGS Result
AGGCGTTTTGCGCTGCTTCGCGATGTACGGGCCAGATATACGCGTTGACATTGATTATTGACTAGTTATT
AATAGTAATCAATTACGGGGTCATTAGTTCATAGCCCATATATGGAGTTCCGCGTTACATAACTTACGGT
AAATGGCCCGCCTGGCTGACCGCCCAACGACCCCCGCCCATTGACGTCAATAATGACGTATGTTCCCATA
GTAACGCCAATAGGGACTTTCCATTGACGTCAATGGGTGGAGTATTTACGGTAAACTGCCCACTTGGCAG
TACATCAAGTGTATCATATGCCAAGTACGCCCCCTATTGACGTCAATGACGGTAAATGGCCCGCCTGGCA
TTATGCCCAGTACATGACCTTATGGGACTTTCCTACTTGGCAGTACATCTACGTATTAGTCATCGCTATT
ACCATGGTGATGCGGTTTTGGCAGTACATCAATGGGCGTGGATAGCGGTTTGACTCACGGGGATTTCCAA
GTCTCCACCCCATTGACGTCAATGGGAGTTTGTTTTGGCACCAAAATCAACGGGACTTTCCAAAATGTCG
TAACAACTCCGCCCCATTGACGCAAATGGGCGGTAGGCGTGTACGGTGGGAGGTCTATATAAGCAGAGCT
CGTTTAGTGAACCGTCAGATCGCCTGGAGACGCCATCCACGCTGTTTTGACCTCCATAGAAGACACCGGG
ACCGATCCAGCCTCCGGACTCTAGAGGATCGAACCCTTGGATCTCTAGCGAATTCCCTCTAGACACAGAC
GCTCACCATGAAAGTAATTTCTTTTGGATGCATAATCAGTACAGCCTTTGCCTTTATGATTACCTCGGAG
AATGACGAAAAAAAATTCGTTTCCAACAGTAGTGGAAAAGCTGTCATGACCACTACAAGCAAAGGAGAAG
AACTTTTCACTGGAGTTGTCCCAATTCTTGTTGAATTAGATGGTGATGTTAATGGGCACAAATTTTCTGT
CCGTGGAGAGGGTGAAGGTGATGCTACAAACGGAAAACTCACCCTTAAATTTATTTGCACTACTGGAAAA
CTACCTGTTCCGTGGCCAACACTTGTCACTACTCTGACCTATGGTGTTCAATGCTTTTCCCGTTATCCGG
ATCACATGAAACGGCATGACTTTTTCAAGAGTGCCATGCCCGAAGGTTATGTACAGGAACGCACTATATC
TTTCAAAGATGACGGGACCTACAAGACGCGTGCTGAAGTCAAGTTTGAAGGTGATACCCTTGTTAATCGT
ATCGAGTTAAAGGGTATTGATTTTAAAGAAGATGGAAACATTCTTGGACACAAACTCGAGTACAACTTTA
ACTCACACAATGTATACATCACGGCAGACAAACAAAAGAATGGAATCAAAGCTAACTTCAAAATTCGCCA
CAACGTTGAAGATGGTTCCGTTCAACTAGCAGACCATTATCAACAAAATACTCCAATTGGCGATGGCCCT
GTCCTTTTACCAGACAACCATTACCTGTCGACACAATCTGTCCTTTCGAAAGATCCCAACGAAAAGCGTG
ACCACATGGTCCTTCTTGAGTTTGTAACTGCTGCTGGGATTACACATGGCATGGATGAGCTCTACAAATG
AGCGGCCGCTCGAGGCCGGCAAGGCCGGATCCCCCGACCTCGACAAGGGTTCGATCCCTACCGGTTAGTA
ATGAGTTTGATATCTCGACAATCAACCTCTGGATTACAAAATTTGTGAAAGATTGACTGGTATTCTTAAC
TATGTTGCTCCTTTTACGCTATGTGGATACGCTGCTTTAATGCCTTTGTATCATGCTATTGCTTCCCGTA
TGGCTTTCATTTTCTCCTCCTTGTATAAATCCTGGTTGCTGTCTCTTTATGAGGAGTTGTGGCCCGTTGT
CAGGCAACGTGGCGTGGTGTGCACTGTGTTTGCTGACGCAACCCCCACTGGTTGGGGCATTGCCACCACC
TGTCAGCTCCTTTCCGGGACTTTCGCTTTCCCCCTCCCTATTGCCACGGCGGAACTCATCGCCGCCTGCC
TTGCCCGCTGCTGGACAGGGGCTCGGCTGTTGGGCACTGACAATTCCGTGGTGTTGTCGGGGAAGCTGAC
GTCCTTTCCATGGCTGCTCGCCTGTGTTGCCACCTGGATTCTGCGCGGGACGTCCTTCTGCTACGTCCCT
TCGGCCCTCAATCCAGCGGACCTTCCTTCCCGCGGCCTGCTGCCGGCTCTGCGGCCTCTTCCGCGTCTTC
GCCTTCGCCCTCAGACGAGTCGGATCTCCCTTTGGGCCGCCTCCCCGCCTGGAACGGGGGAGGCTAACTG
AAACACGGAAGGAGACAATACCGGAAGGAACCCGCGCTATGACGGCAATAAAAAGACAGAATAAAACGCA
CGGGTGTTGGGTCGTTTGTTCATAAACGCGGGGTTCGGTCCCAGGGCTGGCACTCTGTCGATACCCCACC
GAGACCCCATTGGGGCCAATACGCCCGCGTTTCTTCCTTTTCCCCACCCCACCCCCCAAGTTCGGGTGAA
GGCCCAGGGCTCGCAGCCAACGTCGGGGCGGCAGGCCCTGCCATAGCAGATCTGCGCAGCTGGGGCTCTA
GGGGGTATCCCC
[124 nt withheld, positions 2603-2726]
C
[91 nt withheld, positions 2728-2818]
A
[49 nt withheld, positions 2820-2868]
CCTTTGACGTTGGAGTCCACGTTCTTT
[37 nt withheld, positions 2896-2932]
ACCCTATCTCGGTCTATTCTTTTGATTTATAAGGGATTTTGCCGATTTCGGCCTATTGGTTAAAAAATGA
GCTGATTTAACAAAAATTTAACGCGAATTAATTCTGTGGAATGTGTGTCAGTTAGGGTGTGGAAAGTCCC
CAGGCTCCCCAGCAGGCAGAAGTATGCAAAGCATGCATCTCAATTAGTCAGCAACCAGGTGTGGAAAGTC
CCCAGGCTCCCCAGCAGGCAGAAGTATGCAAAGCATGCATCTCAATTAGTCAGCAACCATAGTCCCGCCC
CTAACTCCGCCCATCCCGCCCCTAACTCCGCCCAGTTCCGCCCATTCTCCGCCCCATGGCTGACTAATTT
TTTTTATTTATGCAGAGGCCGAGGCCGCCTCTGCCTCTGAGCTATTCCAGAAGTAGTGAGGAGGCTTTTT
TGGAGGCCTAGGCTTTTGCAAAAAGCTCCCGGGAGCTTGTATATCCATTTTCGGATCTGATCAAGAGACA
GGATGAGGATCGTTTCGCATGATTGAACAAGATGGATTGCACGCAGGTTCTCCGGCCGCTTGGGTGGAGA
GGCTATTCGGCTATGACTGGGCACAACAGACAATCGGCTGCTCTGATGCCGCCGTGTTCCGGCTGTCAGC
GCAGGGGCGCCCGGTTCTTTTTGTCAAGACCGACCTGTCCGGTGCCCTGAATGAACTGCAGGACGAGGCA
GCGCGGCTATCGTGGCTGGCCACGACGGGCGTTCCTTGCGCAGCTGTGCTCGACGTTGTCACTGAAGCGG
GAAGGGACTGGCTGCTATTGGGCGAAGTGCCGGGGCAGGATCTCCTGTCATCTCACCTTGCTCCTGCCGA
GAAAGTATCCATCATGGCTGATGCAATGCGGCGGCTGCATACGCTTGATCCGGCTACCTGCCCATTCGAC
CACCAAGCGAAACATCGCATCGAGCGAGCACGTACTCGGATGGAAGCCGGTCTTGTCGATCAGGATGATC
TGGACGAAGAGCATCAGGGGCTCGCGCCAGCCGAACTGTTCGCCAGGCTCAAGGCGCGCATGCCCGACGG
CGAGGATCTCGTCGTGACCCATGGCGATGCCTGCTTGCCGAATATCATGGTGGAAAATGGCCGCTTTTCT
GGATTCATCGACTGTGGCCGGCTGGGTGTGGCGGACCGCTATCAGGACATAGCGTTGGCTACCCGTGATA
TTGCTGAAGAGCTTGGCGGCGAATGGGCTGACCGCTTCCTCGTGCTTTACGGTATCGCCGCTCCCGATTC
GCAGCGCATCGCCTTCTATCGCCTTCTTGACGAGTTCTTCTGAGCGGGACTCTGGGGTTCGCGAAATGAC
CGACCAAGCGACGCCCAACCTGCCATCACGAGATTTCGATTCCACCGCCGCCTTCTATGAAAGGTTGGGC
TTCGGAATCGTTTTCCGGGACGCCGGCTGGATGATCCTCCAGCGCGGGGATCTCATGCTGGAGTTCTTCG
CCCACCCCAACTTGTTTATTGCAGCTTATAATGGTTACAAATAAAGCAATAGCATCACAAATTTCACAAA
TAAAGCATTTTTTTCACTGCATTCTAGTTGTGGTTTGTCCAAACTCATCAATGTATCTTATCATGTCTGT
ATACCGTCGACCTCTAGCTAGAGCTTGGCGTAATCATGGTCATAGCTGTTTCCTGTGTGAAATTGTTATC
CGCTCACAATTCCACACAACATACGAGCCGGAAGCATAAAGTGTAAAGCCTGGGGTGCCTAATGAGTGAG
CTAACTCACATTAATTGCGTTGCGCTCACTGCCCGCTTTCCAGTCGGGAAACCTGTCGTGCCAGCTGCAT
TAATGAATCGGCCAACGCGCGGGGAGAGGCGGTTTGCGTATTGGGCGCTCTTCCGCTTCCTCGCTCACTG
ACTCGCTGCGCTCGGTCGTTCGGCTGCGGCGAGCGGTATCAGCTCACTCAAAGGCGGTAATACGGTTATC
CACAGAATCAGGGGATAACGCAGGAAAGAACATGTGAGCAAAAGGCCAGCAAAAGGCCAGGAACCGTAAA
AAGGCCGCGTTGCTGGCGTTTTTCCATAGGCTCCGCCCCCCTGACGAGCATCACAAAAATCGACGCTCAA
GTCAGAGGTGGCGAAACCCGACAGGACTATAAAGATACCAGGCGTTTCCCCCTGGAAGCTCCCTCGTGCG
CTCTCCTGTTCCGACCCTGCCGCTTACCGGATACCTGTCCGCCTTTCTCCCTTCGGGAAGCGTGGCGCTT
TCTCATAGCTCACGCTGTAGGTATCTCAGTTCGGTGTAGGTCGTTCGCTCCAAGCTGGGCTGTGTGCACG
AACCCCCCGTTCAGCCCGACCGCTGCGCCTTATCCGGTAACTATCGTCTTGAGTCCAACCCGGTAAGACA
CGACTTATCGCCACTGGCAGCAGCCACTGGTAACAGGATTAGCAGAGCGAGGTATGTAGGCGGTGCTACA
GAGTTCTTGAAGTGGTGGCCTAACTACGGCTACACTAGAAGAACAGTATTTGGTATCTGCGCTCTGCTGA
AGCCAGTTACCTTCGGAAAAAGAGTTGGTAGCTCTTGATCCGGCAAACAAACCACCGCTGGTAGCGGTGG
TTTTTTTGTTTGCAAGCAGCAGATTACGCGCAGAAAAAAAGGATCTCAAGAAGATCCTTTGATCTTTTCT
ACGGGGTCTGACGCTCAGTGGAACGAAAACTCACGTTAAGGGATTTTGGTCATGAGATTATCAAAAAGGA
TCTTCACCTAGATCCTTTTAAATTAAAAATGAAGTTTTAAATCAATCTAAAGTATATATGAGTAAACTTG
GTCTGACAGTTACCAATGCTTAATCAGTGAGGCACCTATCTCAGCGATCTGTCTATTTCGTTCATCCATA
GTTGCCTGACTCCCCGTCGTGTAGATAACTACGATACGGGAGGGCTTACCATCTGGCCCCAGTGCTGCAA
TGATACCGCGAGACCCACGCTCACCGGCTCCAGATTTATCAGCAATAAACCAGCCAGCCGGAAGGGCCGA
GCGCAGAAGTGGTCCTGCAACTTTATCCGCCTCCATCCAGTCTATTAATTGTTGCCGGGAAGCTAGAGTA
AGTAGTTCGCCAGTTAATAGTTTGCGCAACGTTGTTGCCATTGCTACAGGCATCGTGGTGTCACGCTCGT
CGTTTGGTATGGCTTCATTCAGCTCCGGTTCCCAACGATCAAGGCGAGTTACATGATCCCCCATGTTGTG
CAAAAAAGCGGTTAGCTCCTTCGGTCCTCCGATCGTTGTCAGAAGTAAGTTGGCCGCAGTGTTATCACTC
ATGGTTATGGCAGCACTGCATAATTCTCTTACTGTCATGCCATCCGTAAGATGCTTTTCTGTGACTGGTG
AGTACTCAACCAAGTCATTCTGAGAATAGTGTATGCGGCGACCGAGTTGCTCTTGCCCGGCGTCAATACG
GGATAATACCGCGCCACATAGCAGAACTTTAAAAGTGCTCATCATTGGAAAACGTTCTTCGGGGCGAAAA
CTCTCAAGGATCTTACCGCTGTTGAGATCCAGTTCGATGTAACCCACTCGTGCACCCAACTGATCTTCAG
CATCTTTTACTTTCACCAGCGTTTCTGGGTGAGCAAAAACAGGAAGGCAAAATGCCGCAAAAAAGGGAAT
AAGGGCGACACGGAAATGTTGAATACTCATACTCTTCCTTTTTCAATATTATTGAAGCATTTATCAGGGT
TATTGTCTCATGAGCGGATACATATTTGAATGTATTTAGAAAAATAAACAAATAGGGGTTCCGCGCACAT
TTCCCCGAAAAGTGCCACCTGACGTCGACGGATCGGGAGATCTCCCGATCCCCTATGGTGCACTCTCAGT
ACAATCTGCTCTGATGCCGCATAGTTAAGCCAGTATCTGCTCCCTGCTTGTGTGTTGGAGGTCGCTGAGT
AGTGCGCGAGCAAAATTTAAGCTACAACAAGGCAAGGCTTGACCGACAATTGCATGAAGAATCTGCTTAG
GGTT
Features (pLannotate 1.2.2; 19 found; start..end, strand, type, name):
     47..426     +  enhancer       CMV enhancer: human cytomegalovirus immediate early enhancer
    427..630     +  promoter       CMV promoter: human cytomegalovirus (CMV) immediate early promoter
    898..1608    +  CDS            Superfolder GFP: Superfolder GFP is a basic (constitutively fluorescent) green fluorescent protein published in 2005, derived from Aequorea victoria. It is reported to be a very rapidly-maturing weak dimer.
   1700..2288    +  misc_feature   WPRE: woodchuck hepatitis virus posttranscriptional regulatory element
   2353..2401    +  polyA_signal   HSV TK poly(A) signal: herpes simplex virus thymidine kinase polyadenylation signal (Cole and Stacy, 1985)
   2492..2508    -  polyA_signal   bGH poly(A) signal (fragment): bovine growth hormone polyadenylation signal
   2603..3031    +  rep_origin     f1 ori (sequence partly withheld): f1 bacteriophage origin of replication; arrow indicates direction of (+) strand synthesis
   3045..3374    +  promoter       SV40 promoter: SV40 enhancer and early promoter
   3441..4232    +  CDS            neo: KKA2_KLEPN - Also known as kan, nptII. Experimental evidence at protein level: Swiss-Prot protein existence level 1. Resistance to kanamycin, neomycin, paromomycin, ribostamycin, butirosin and gentamicin B. From Klebsiella pneumoniae.
   4258..4416    +  CDS            ble (fragment): BLE_KLEPN - Experimental evidence at protein level: Swiss-Prot protein existence level 1. Binding protein with a strong affinity to the bleomycin family of antibiotics. Binds to CL990; an antimitotic-antibiotic compound. From Klebsiella pneumoniae.
   4411..4532    +  polyA_signal   SV40 poly(A) signal: SV40 polyadenylation signal
   4605..4621    -  protein_bind   lac operator: The lac repressor binds to the lac operator to inhibit transcription in E. coli. This inhibition can be relieved by adding lactose or isopropyl-β-D-thiogalactopyranoside (IPTG). lac repressor encoded by lacI
   4629..4659    -  promoter       lac promoter: promoter for the E. coli lac operon
   4674..4695    -  protein_bind   CAP binding site: CAP binding activates transcription in the presence of cAMP. E. coli catabolite activator protein
   4708..4800    -  CDS            lacI (fragment): lac repressor; lacI; The lac repressor binds to the lac operator to inhibit transcription in E. coli. This inhibition can be relieved by adding lactose or isopropyl-β-D-thiogalactopyranoside (IPTG).
   4983..5571    -  rep_origin     ori: high-copy-number ColE1/pMB1/pBR322/pUC origin of replication
   5742..6602    -  CDS            AmpR: β-lactamase; bla; confers resistance to ampicillin, carbenicillin, and related antibiotics
   6603..6707    -  promoter       AmpR promoter: bla
   6766..6818    -  misc_feature   bom (fragment): basis of mobility region from pBR322
