[The description below was written by a language model from this plasmid's Addgene catalogue record and pLannotate feature annotations shown in this document.]
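Description:
pBEL3006 is a mammalian expression plasmid of about 6.9 kb built on the pcDNA3.4 backbone. It expresses superfolder GFP fused to a putative signal peptide taken from the Encephalitozoon intestinalis protein Eint_081680. In bacteria it is maintained at high copy through a ColE1/pUC-type origin and selected with ampicillin via the β-lactamase gene and its native promoter. An f1 phage origin and residual lac promoter/operator sequences are also present as standard backbone elements.

The expression cassette is driven by the human cytomegalovirus immediate-early enhancer and promoter, which give strong constitutive transcription in most mammalian cell lines. The annotated sfGFP coding sequence lies downstream. The feature table does not separately annotate the microsporidian signal peptide or indicate its position relative to sfGFP, although there is unannotated sequence between the promoter and the sfGFP annotation. After the reporter come a woodchuck hepatitis virus posttranscriptional regulatory element (WPRE), which enhances transcript stability and expression, and the HSV thymidine kinase polyadenylation signal. A separate SV40 early promoter drives a neomycin phosphotransferase gene terminated by the SV40 poly(A) signal, which would allow G418 selection of stably transfected cells. The short ble, bGH poly(A), lacI and bom annotations are fragments and probably backbone remnants rather than functional parts.

According to the record, the construct's purpose is to express this signal peptide–GFP fusion in mammalian cells. Following the fluorescent reporter would show whether the parasite-derived sequence can direct a protein into the host secretory pathway, although the record does not describe specific assays. It was deposited alongside a single-cell RNA-seq study of E. intestinalis infection in human macrophages.
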