Addgene plasmid #222980: pBEL3006
Purpose: To express a putative signal peptide from Encephalitozoon intestinalis protein Eint_081680 fused to GFP in mammalian cells
Depositing lab: Gira Bhabha & Damian Ekiert. Depositing organization: NYU Grossman School of Medicine. Publication: scRNA-seq reveals transcriptional dynamics of Encephalitozoon intestinalis parasites in human macrophages. Jaroenlak P, McCarty KL, Xia B, Lam C, Zwack EE, Yanai I, Bhabha G, Ekiert DC. bioRxiv 2024.05.30.596468 10.1101/2024.05.30.596468.
Backbone
  Vector backbone: pcDNA3.4
  Vector type: Mammalian Expression
Growth in bacteria
  Bacterial resistance: Ampicillin, 100 μg/mL
  Growth temperature: 37°C
  Growth strain: DH5alpha
  Copy number: High Copy
Gene/Insert
  Gene/Insert name: sfGFP
  Species: Putative signal peptide from Encephalitozoon intestinalis and GFP from Aequorea victoria
  Cloning method: Gibson Cloning
Terms and licenses: Academic/Nonprofit Terms; Industry Terms: Not Available to Industry
Depositor comments: Please visit https://doi.org/10.1101/2024.05.30.596468 for bioRxiv preprint.
How to cite: pBEL3006 was a gift from Gira Bhabha & Damian Ekiert (Addgene plasmid # 222980 ; http://n2t.net/addgene:222980 ; RRID:Addgene_222980)
